>Addgene plasmid #68294 | SepOTSν | depositor full sequence | sequence record 119491 | SepOTSν sequence 8443 bps
TAAAGTATATTAGTTAAGTATAAGAAGGAGATATACATATGGGATCCATGTCTAAAGAAAAGTTTGAACG
TACAAAACCGCACGTTAACGTCGGTACTATCGGCCACGTTGACCATGGTAAAACAACGCTGACCGCTGCA
ATCACTACCGTACTGGCTAAAACCTACGGCGGTGCTGCTCGCGCATTCGACCAGATCGATAACGCGCCGG
AAGAAAAAGCTCGTGGTATCACCATCAACACTTCTCGGGTTGAATACGACACCCCGACCCGTCACTACGC
ACACGTAGACTGCCCGGGGCACGCCGACTATGTTAAAAACATGATCACCGGTGCTGCGCAGATGGACGGC
GCGATCCTGGTAGTTGCTGCGACTGACGGCCCGATGCCGCAGACTCGTGAGCACATCCTGCTGGGTCGTC
AGGTAGGCGTTCCGTACATCATCGTGTTCCTGAACAAATGCGACATGGTTGATGACGAAGAGCTGCTGGA
ACTGGTTGAAATGGAAGTTCGTGAACTTCTGTCTCAGTACGACTTCCCGGGCGACGACACTCCGATCGTT
CGTGGTTCTGCTCTGAAAGCGCTGGAAGGCGACGCAGAGTGGGAAGCGAAAATCCTGGAACTGGCTGGCT
TCCTGGATTCTTACATTCCGGAACCAGAGCGTGCGATTGACAAGCCGTTCCTGCTGCCGATCGTCGGGGT
ATACTCCATCTCCGGTCGTGGTACCGTTGTTTCGGGTCGTGTAGAACGCGGTATCATCAAAGTTGGTGAA
GAAGTTGAAATCGTTGGTATCAAAGAGACTCAGAAGTCTACCTGTACTGGCGTTGAAATGTTCCGCAAAC
TGCTGGACGAAGGCCGTGCTGGTGAGTGGGTAGGTGTTCTGCTGCGTGGTATCAAACGTGAAGAAATCGA
ACGTGGTCAGGTACTGGCTAAGCCGGGCACCATCAAGCCGCACACCAAGTTCGAATCTGAAGTGTACATT
CTGTCCAAAGATGAAGGCGGCCGTCATACTCCGTTCTTCAAAGGCTACCGTCCGCAGTTCTACTTCCGTA
CTACTGACGTGACTGGTACCATCGAACTGCCGGAAGGCGTAGAGATGGTAATGCCGGGCGACAACATCAA
AATGGTTGTTACCCTGATCCACCCGATCGCGATGGACGACGGTCTGCGTTTCGCAATCCGTGAAGGCGGC
CGTACCGTTGGCGCGGGCGTTGTAGCAAAAGTTCTGAGCTAATGGCGCGCCGTCGACCTGCAGGCATGCA
AGCTTGGCTGTTTTGGCGGATGAGAGAAGATTTTCAGCCTGATACAGATTAAATCAGAACGCAGAAGCGG
TCTGATAAAACAGAATTTGCCTGGCGGCAGTAGCGCGGTGGTCCCACCTGACCCCATGCCGAACTCAGAA
GTGAAACGCCGTAGCGCCGATGGTAGTGTGGGGTCTCCCCATGCGAGAGTAGGGAACTGCCAGGCATCAA
ATAAAACGAAAGGCTCAGTCGAAAGACTGGGCCTTTCGTTTTATCTGTTGTTTGTCGGTGAACGCTCTCC
TGAGTAGGACAAATCCGCCGGGAGCGGATTTGAACGTTGCGAAGCAACGGCCCGGAGGGTGGCGGGCAGG
ACGCCCGCCATAAACTGCCAGGCATCAAATTAAGCAGAAGGCCATCCTGACGGATGGCCTTTTTGCGTTT
CTACAAACTCTTTTTGTTTGCTAGCTTTTCTCTGGTCCCGCCGCATCCATACCGCCAGTTGTTTACCCTC
ACAACGTTCCAGTAACCGGGCATGTTCATCATCAGTAACCCGTATCGTGAGCATCCTCTCTCGTTTCATC
GGTATCATTACCCCCATGAACAGAAATCCCCCTTACACGGAGGCATCAGTGACCAAACAGGAAAAAACCG
CCCTTAACATGGCCCGCTTTATCAGAAGCCAGACATTAACGCTTCTGGAGAAACTCAACGAGCTGGACGC
GGATGAACAGGCAGACATCTGTGAATCGCTTCACGACCACGCTGATGAGCTTTACCGCAGCTGCCTCGCG
CGTTTCGGTGATGACGGTGAAAACCTCTGACACATGCAGCTCCCGGAGACGGTCACAGCTTGTCTGTAAG
CGGATGCCGGGAGCAGACAAGCCCGTCAGGGCGCGTCAGCGGGTGTTGGCGGGTGTCGGGGCGCAGCCAT
GACCCAGTCACGTAGCGATAGCGGAGTGTATACTGGCTTAACTATGCGGCATCAGAGCAGATTGTACTGA
GAGTGCACCATATATGCGGTGTGAAATACCGCACAGATGCGTAAGGAGAAAATACCGCATCAGGCGCTCT
TCCGCTTCCTCGCTCACTGACTCGCTGCGCTCGGTCGTTCGGCTGCGGCGAGCGGTATCAGCTCACTCAA
AGGCGGTAATACGGTTATCCACAGAATCAGGGGATAACGCAGGAAAGAACATGTGAGCAAAAGGCCAGCA
AAAGGCCAGGAACCGTAAAAAGGCCGCGTTGCTGGCGTTTTTCCATAGGCTCCGCCCCCCTGACGAGCAT
CACAAAAATCGACGCTCAAGTCAGAGGTGGCGAAACCCGACAGGACTATAAAGATACCAGGCGTTTCCCC
CTGGAAGCTCCCTCGTGCGCTCTCCTGTTCCGACCCTGCCGCTTACCGGATACCTGTCCGCCTTTCTCCC
TTCGGGAAGCGTGGCGCTTTCTCATAGCTCACGCTGTAGGTATCTCAGTTCGGTGTAGGTCGTTCGCTCC
AAGCTGGGCTGTGTGCACGAACCCCCCGTTCAGCCCGACCGCTGCGCCTTATCCGGTAACTATCGTCTTG
AGTCCAACCCGGTAAGACACGACTTATCGCCACTGGCAGCAGCCACTGGTAACAGGATTAGCAGAGCGAG
GTATGTAGGCGGTGCTACAGAGTTCTTGAAGTGGTGGCCTAACTACGGCTACACTAGAAGGACAGTATTT
GGTATCTGCGCTCTGCTGAAGCCAGTTACCTTCGGAAAAAGAGTTGGTAGCTCTTGATCCGGCAAACAAA
CCACCGCTGGTAGCGGTGGTTTTTTTGTTTGCAAGCAGCAGATTACGCGCAGAAAAAAAGGATCTCAAGA
AGATCCTTTGATCTTTTCTACGGGGTCTGACGCTCAGTGGAACGAAAACTCACGTTAAGGGATTTTGGTC
ATGAACAATAAAACTGTCTGCTTACATAAACAGTAATACAAGGGGTGTTATGAGCCATATTCAACGGGAA
ACGTCTTGCTCTAGGCCGCGATTAAATTCCAACATGGATGCTGATTTATATGGGTATAAATGGGCTCGCG
ATAATGTCGGGCAATCAGGTGCGACAATCTATCGATTGTATGGGAAGCCCGATGCGCCAGAGTTGTTTCT
GAAACATGGCAAAGGTAGCGTTGCCAATGATGTTACAGATGAGATGGTCAGACTAAACTGGCTGACGGAA
TTTATGCCTCTTCCGACCATCAAGCATTTTATCCGTACTCCTGATGATGCATGGTTACTCACCACTGCGA
TCCCCGGGAAAACAGCATTCCAGGTATTAGAAGAATATCCTGATTCAGGTGAAAATATTGTTGATGCGCT
GGCAGTGTTCCTGCGCCGGTTGCATTCGATTCCTGTTTGTAATTGTCCTTTTAACAGCGATCGCGTATTT
CGTCTCGCTCAGGCGCAATCACGAATGAATAACGGTTTGGTTGATGCGAGTGATTTTGATGACGAGCGTA
ATGGCTGGCCTGTTGAACAAGTCTGGAAAGAAATGCATAAACTTTTGCCATTCTCACCGGATTCAGTCGT
CACTCATGGTGATTTCTCACTTGATAACCTTATTTTTGACGAGGGGAAATTAATAGGTTGTATTGATGTT
GGACGAGTCGGAATCGCAGACCGATACCAGGATCTTGCCATCCTATGGAACTGCCTCGGTGAGTTTTCTC
CTTCATTACAGAAACGGCTTTTTCAAAAATATGGTATTGATAATCCTGATATGAGTAAATTGCAGTTTCA
TTTGATGCTCGATGAGTTTTTCTAAGAATTAATTCATGAGCGGATACATATTTGAATGTATTTAGAAAAA
TAAACAAATAGGGGTTCCGCGCACATTTCCCCGAAAAGTGCCACCGCGGCCGCGCTTCTTTGAGCGAACG
ATCAAAAATAAGTGGCGCCCCATCAAAAAAATATTCTCAACATAAAAAACTTTGTGTAATACTTGTAACG
CTGAATTCGCCGGGGTAGTCTAGGGGTTAGGCAGCGGACTCTAGATCCGCCTTACGTGGGTTCAAATCCC
ACCCCCGGCTCCAGGATCCTCTAGAGTCGACCTGCAGATCCTTAGCGAAAGCTAAGGATTTTTTTTGCGG
CCGCGCTTCTTTGAGCGAACGATCAAAAATAAGTGGCGCCCCATCAAAAAAATATTCTCAACATAAAAAA
CTTTGTGTAATACTTGTAACGCTGAATTCGCCGGGGTAGTCTAGGGGTTAGGCAGCGGACTCTAGATCCG
CCTTACGTGGGTTCAAATCCCACCCCCGGCTCCAGGATCCTCTAGAGTCGACCTGCAGATCCTTAGCGAA
AGCTAAGGATTTTTTTTGCGGCCGCGCTTCTTTGAGCGAACGATCAAAAATAAGTGGCGCCCCATCAAAA
AAATATTCTCAACATAAAAAACTTTGTGTAATACTTGTAACGCTGAATTCGCCGGGGTAGTCTAGGGGTT
AGGCAGCGGACTCTAGATCCGCCTTACGTGGGTTCAAATCCCACCCCCGGCTCCAGGATCCTCTAGAGTC
GACCTGCAGATCCTTAGCGAAAGCTAAGGATTTTTTTTGCGGCCGCGCTTCTTTGAGCGAACGATCAAAA
ATAAGTGGCGCCCCATCAAAAAAATATTCTCAACATAAAAAACTTTGTGTAATACTTGTAACGCTGAATT
CGCCGGGGTAGTCTAGGGGTTAGGCAGCGGACTCTAGATCCGCCTTACGTGGGTTCAAATCCCACCCCCG
GCTCCAGGATCCTCTAGAGTCGACCTGCAGATCCTTAGCGAAAGCTAAGGATTTTTTTTGCGGCCGCGCT
TCTTTGAGCGAACGATCAAAAATAAGTGGCGCCCCATCAAAAAAATATTCTCAACATAAAAAACTTTGTG
TAATACTTGTAACGCTGAATTCGCCGGGGTAGTCTAGGGGTTAGGCAGCGGACTCTAGATCCGCCTTACG
TGGGTTCAAATCCCACCCCCGGCTCCAGGATCCTCTAGAGTCGACCTGCAGATCCTTAGCGAAAGCTAAG
GATTTTTTTTGCGGCCGCTTTCACCGTCATCACCGAAACGCGCGAGGCAGCAGATCAATTCGCGCGCGAA
GGCGAAGCGGCATGCATTTACGTTGACACCATCGAATGGTGCAAAACCTTTCGCGGTATGGCATGATAGC
GCCCGGAAGAGAGTCAATTCAGGGTGGTGAATGTGAAACCAGTAACGTTATACGATGTCGCAGAGTATGC
CGGTGTCTCTTATCAGACCGTTTCCCGCGTGGTGAACCAGGCCAGCCACGTTTCTGCGAAAACGCGGGAA
AAAGTGGAAGCGGCGATGGCGGAGCTGAATTACATTCCCAACCGCGTGGCACAACAACTGGCGGGCAAAC
AGTCGTTGCTGATTGGCGTTGCCACCTCCAGTCTGGCCCTGCACGCGCCGTCGCAAATTGTCGCGGCGAT
TAAATCTCGCGCCGATCAACTGGGTGCCAGCGTGGTGGTGTCGATGGTAGAACGAAGCGGCGTCGAAGCC
TGTAAAGCGGCGGTGCACAATCTTCTCGCGCAACGCGTCAGTGGGCTGATCATTAACTATCCGCTGGATG
ACCAGGATGCCATTGCTGTGGAAGCTGCCTGCACTAATGTTCCGGCGTTATTTCTTGATGTCTCTGACCA
GACACCCATCAACAGTATTATTTTCTCCCATGAAGACGGTACGCGACTGGGCGTGGAGCATCTGGTCGCA
TTGGGTCACCAGCAAATCGCGCTGTTAGCGGGCCCATTAAGTTCTGTCTCGGCGCGTCTGCGTCTGGCTG
GCTGGCATAAATATCTCACTCGCAATCAAATTCAGCCGATAGCGGAACGGGAAGGCGACTGGAGTGCCAT
GTCCGGTTTTCAACAAACCATGCAAATGCTGAATGAGGGCATCGTTCCCACTGCGATGCTGGTTGCCAAC
GATCAGATGGCGCTGGGCGCAATGCGCGCCATTACCGAGTCCGGGCTGCGCGTTGGTGCGGATATCTCGG
TAGTGGGATACGACGATACCGAAGACAGCTCATGTTATATCCCGCCGTTAACCACCATCAAACAGGATTT
TCGCCTGCTGGGGCAAACCAGCGTGGACCGCTTGCTGCAACTCTCTCAGGGCCAGGCGGTGAAGGGCAAT
CAGCTGTTGCCCGTCTCACTGGTGAAAAGAAAAACCACCCTGGCGCCCAATACGCAAACCGCCTCTCCCC
GCGCGTTGGCCGATTCATTAATGCAGCTGGCACGACAGGTTTCCCGACTGGAAAGCGGGCAGTGAGCGCA
ACGCAATTAATGTGAGTTAGCGCGAATTGATCTGGTTTGACAGCTTATCATCGACTGCACGGTGCACCAA
TGCTTCTGGCGTCAGGCAGCCATCGGAAGCTGTGGTATGGCTGTGCAGGTCGTAAATCACTGCATAATTC
GTGTCGCTCAAGGCGCACTCCCGTTCTGGATAATGTTTTTTGCGCCGACATCATAACGGTTCTGGCAAAT
ATTCTGAAATGAGCTGTTGACAATTAATCATCCGGCTCGTATAATGTGTGGAATTGTGAGCGGATAACAA
TTTCACACAGGAAACAGACCCATGGCAATGTTTAAAAGAGAAGAAATCATTGAAATGGCCAATAAGGACT
TTGAAAAAGCATGGATCGAAACTAAAGACCTTATAAAAGCTAAAAAGATAAACGAAAGTTACCCAAGAAT
AAAACCAGTTTTTGGAAAAACACACCCTGTAAATGACACTATTGAAAATTTAAGACAGGCATATCTTAGA
ATGGGTTTTGAAGAATATATAAACCCAGTAATTGTCGATGAAAGAGATATTTATAAACAATTCGGCCCAG
AAGCTATGGCAGTTTTGGATAGATGCTTTTATTTAGCGGGACTTCCAAGACCTGACGTTGGTTTGAGCGA
TGAAAAAATTTCACAGATTGAAAAACTTGGAATTAAAGTTTCTGAGCACAAAGAAAGTTTACAAAAAATA
CTTCACGGATACAAAAAAGGAACTCTTGATGGTGACGATTTAGTTTTAGAAATTTCAAATGCACTTGAAA
TTTCAAGCGAGATGGGTTTAAAAATTTTAGAAGATGTTTTCCCAGAATTTAAGGATTTAACCGCAGTTTC
TTCAAAATTAACTTTAAGAAGCCACATGACTTCAGGATGGTTCCTTACTGTTTCAGACCTCATGAACAAA
AAACCCTTGCCATTTAAACTCTTTTCAATCGATAGATGTTTTAGAAGAGAACAAAAAGAAGATAAAAGCC
ACTTAATGACATACCACTCTGCATCCTGTGCAATTGCAGGTGAAGGCGTGGATATTAATGATGGAAAAGC
AATTGCAGAAGGATTATTATCCCAATTTGGCTTTACAAACTTTAAATTCATTCCTGATGAAAAGAAAAGT
AAATACTACACCCCTGAAACACAGACTGAAGTTTACGCATACCACCCAAAATTAAAAGAATGGCTCGAAG
TTGCTACATTTGGAGTATATTCGCCAGTTGCATTAAGCAAATACGGAATAGATGTACCTGTAATGAATTT
GGGTCTTGGTGTTGAAAGACTTGCAATGATTTCTGGAAATTTCGCAGATGTTCGAGAAATGGTATATCCT
CAGTTTTACGAACACGAACTTAATGACCGGGATGTCGCTTCAATGGTAAAACTCGATAAAGTTCCAGTAA
TGGATGAAATTTACGATTTAACAAAAGAATTAATTGAGTCATGTGTTAAAAACAAAGATTTAAAATCCCC
TTGTGAATTAGCTATTGAAAAAACGTTTTCATTTGGAAAAACCAAGAAAAATGTAAAAATAAACATTTTT
TCAAAAATAGAAGGTAAAAATTTACTCGGACCTTCAATTTTAAACGAAATCTACGTTTACGATGGAAATG
TAATTGGAATTCCTGAAAGCTTTGACGGAGTAAAAGAAGAATTTAAAGACTTCTTAGAAAAAGGAAAATC
AGAAGGGGTAGCAACAGGCATTCGATATATCGATGCGCTTTGCTTTAAAATTACTTCAAAATTAGAAGAA
GCATTTGTGTCAAACACTACTGAATTCAAAGTTAAAGTTCGACGTGTCAGAAGTTTAAGCGACATTAACT
TAAAAATCGATGATATCGCAATAAAACAGATCATGAGCAAAAATAAAGTAATCGACGTTAGAGGCCCAGT
CTTTTTAAATGTCGAAGTAAAAATTGAATAAGAGCTCGGTACC
Features (pLannotate 1.2.2; 34 found; start..end, strand, type, name):
     48..1229    +  CDS            tufB: EFTU2_ECOLI - Experimental evidence at protein level: Swiss-Prot protein existence level 1. (Microbial infection) Upon infection by bacteriophage Qbeta, part of the viral RNA-dependent RNA polymerase complex. With EF-Ts may provide a stabilizing scaffold for the beta (catalytic) subunit. Helps separate the double-stranded RNA of the template and growing RNA during elongation (PubMed:22245970). With the beta subunit helps form the exit tunnel for template RNA. The GTPase activity of this subunit is not required for viral RNA replication (PubMed:20798060). From Escherichia coli (strain K12).
   1242..1265    +  misc_feature   MCS (fragment): pUC18/19 multiple cloning site
   1349..1464    +  ncRNA          5S rRNA: Accession: RF00001 - 5S ribosomal RNA
   1468..1554    +  terminator     rrnB T1 terminator: Escherichia coli rrnB; transcription terminator T1 from the E. coli rrnB gene
   1646..1673    +  terminator     rrnB T2 terminator: transcription terminator T2 from the E. coli rrnB gene
   1718..1828    -  CDS            mbeC (fragment): MBEC_ECOLX - Experimental evidence at protein level: Swiss-Prot protein existence level 1. Required for efficient mobilization of ColE1 plasmid and is thus essential to promote the specific transfer of the plasmid during conjugation. Probably functions by inducing DNA bending, helping the MbeA relaxase to melt the DNA around the nic site and cleave the phosphodiester bond. Binds specifically double-stranded DNA (dsDNA) containing the ColE1 oriT but does not recognize the inverted repeat (IR). From Escherichia coli.
   1869..2060    +  CDS            rop: Rop protein, which maintains plasmids at low copy number; rop
   2162..2304    +  misc_feature   bom: basis of mobility region from pBR322
   2490..3078    -  rep_origin     ori: high-copy-number ColE1/pMB1/pBR322/pUC origin of replication
   3200..4015    +  CDS            KanR: aminoglycoside phosphotransferase; aph(3')-Ia; confers resistance to kanamycin in bacteria or G418 (Geneticin®) in eukaryotes
   4024..4081    -  promoter       AmpR promoter (fragment): bla
   4208..4279    +  ncRNA          tRNA: Accession: RF00005 - tRNA
   4284..4307    +  misc_feature   MCS (fragment): pUC18/19 multiple cloning site
   4308..4336    +  terminator     bacterial terminator (fragment): putative bacterial transcription terminator
   4439..4510    +  ncRNA          tRNA: Accession: RF00005 - tRNA
   4515..4538    +  misc_feature   MCS (fragment): pUC18/19 multiple cloning site
   4539..4567    +  terminator     bacterial terminator (fragment): putative bacterial transcription terminator
   4670..4741    +  ncRNA          tRNA: Accession: RF00005 - tRNA
   4746..4769    +  misc_feature   MCS (fragment): pUC18/19 multiple cloning site
   4770..4798    +  terminator     bacterial terminator (fragment): putative bacterial transcription terminator
   4901..4972    +  ncRNA          tRNA: Accession: RF00005 - tRNA
   4977..5000    +  misc_feature   MCS (fragment): pUC18/19 multiple cloning site
   5001..5029    +  terminator     bacterial terminator (fragment): putative bacterial transcription terminator
   5132..5203    +  ncRNA          tRNA: Accession: RF00005 - tRNA
   5208..5231    +  misc_feature   MCS (fragment): pUC18/19 multiple cloning site
   5232..5260    +  terminator     bacterial terminator (fragment): putative bacterial transcription terminator
   5269..5301    -  CDS            rop (fragment): Rop protein, which maintains plasmids at low copy number; rop
   5345..5422    +  promoter       lacIq promoter: lacI (mutant); In the lacIq allele, a single base change in the promoter boosts expression of the lacI gene about 10-fold.
   5423..6505    +  CDS            lacI: lac repressor; lacI; The lac repressor binds to the lac operator to inhibit transcription in E. coli. This inhibition can be relieved by adding lactose or isopropyl-β-D-thiogalactopyranoside (IPTG).
   6547..6564    +  promoter       tet promoter (fragment): E. coli promoter for tetracycline efflux protein gene
   6560..6661    -  CDS            yciV (fragment): RNAAM_ECOLI - Also known as trpH From Escherichia coli (strain K12).
   6737..6766    +  promoter       trc promoter: strong E. coli promoter; hybrid between the trp and lac UV5 promoters
   6774..6790    +  protein_bind   lac operator: The lac repressor binds to the lac operator to inhibit transcription in E. coli. This inhibition can be relieved by adding lactose or isopropyl-β-D-thiogalactopyranoside (IPTG). lac repressor encoded by lacI
   6818..8428    +  CDS            sepS: SEPS_METMP - Experimental evidence at protein level: Swiss-Prot protein existence level 1. Catalyzes the attachment of O-phosphoserine (Sep) to tRNA(Cys). From Methanococcus maripaludis (strain S2 / LL).
