[The description below was written by a language model from this plasmid's Addgene catalogue record and pLannotate feature annotations shown in this document.]
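Description:
SepOTSν is a bacterial expression plasmid encoding a variant of the phosphoserine orthogonal translation system, built on pKD, a backbone derived from pKK223-3. It replicates in E. coli from a ColE1/pMB1-type origin accompanied by the rop gene and the pBR322 bom region, and it is selected with kanamycin through an aph(3')-Ia (KanR) cassette. The catalogue lists the copy number as unknown and describes the plasmid as slow growing.

The payload has three functional parts, listed in the record as SepRS9/EF-Sep21 and 5xtRNA-Sep. A trc promoter with a lac operator sits upstream of a coding sequence matching sepS, the O-phosphoseryl-tRNA synthetase of Methanococcus maripaludis; this corresponds to SepRS9, which charges phosphoserine onto the cognate tRNA. Because the plasmid is circular, this reading frame is followed almost immediately by a coding sequence annotated as E. coli elongation factor Tu (tufB), corresponding to the engineered EF-Sep21 variant that delivers the phosphoseryl-tRNA to the ribosome. The two appear to form one IPTG-inducible unit, closed by the rrnB T1 and T2 terminators, with repression supplied by a plasmid-borne lacI driven by the lacIq promoter. Five tandem tRNA cassettes, each followed by a short terminator fragment, provide the tRNA-Sep suppressor in multiple copies; the feature table does not identify their promoter.

Together these components decode TAG codons as phosphoserine. A second plasmid carrying the protein of interest with TAG at the desired position is required for recombinant phosphoprotein production, and the depositors recommend a genomically recoded E. coli strain lacking genomic TAG codons for high-efficiency expression.
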