Addgene plasmid #68294: SepOTSν
Purpose: Phosphoserine orthogonal translation system
Depositing lab: Jesse Rinehart. Depositing organization: Yale University. Publication: A flexible codon in genomically recoded Escherichia coli permits programmable protein phosphorylation. Pirman NL, Barber KW, Aerni HR, Ma NJ, Haimovich AD, Rogulina S, Isaacs FJ, Rinehart J. Nat Commun. 2015 Sep 9;6:8130. doi: 10.1038/ncomms9130. PubMed 26350500.
Backbone
  Vector backbone: pKD
  Modifications to backbone: pKD is derived from pKK223-3 (Pharmacia). This plasmid encodes a variant of the phosphoserine orthogonal translation system. Another plasmid encoding a protein of interest with TAG at the proper position is needed for recombinant phosphoprotein expression. See article and supplementary information for cloning information.
  Vector type: Bacterial Expression, Synthetic Biology
Growth in bacteria
  Bacterial resistance: Kanamycin, 25 μg/mL
  Growth temperature: 30°C
  Growth strain: Top10
  Growth instructions: This plasmid is slow growing and may take up to 24 hours to produce colonies.
  Copy number: Unknown
Gene/Insert
  Gene/Insert name: SepRS9/EF-Sep21, 5xtRNA-Sep
  Species: Synthetic
Terms and licenses: Academic/Nonprofit Terms; Industry Terms: Not Available to Industry
Depositor comments: See supplementary information accompanying article for additional cloning information. We recommend introducing this plasmid into a recoded strain of E. coli (no genomic TAG codons) for high-efficiency phoshoprotein expression.
How to cite: SepOTSν was a gift from Jesse Rinehart (Addgene plasmid # 68294 ; http://n2t.net/addgene:68294 ; RRID:Addgene_68294)
