>Addgene plasmid #68294 | SepOTSν | addgene partial sequence | sequence record 123743 | pJR_F2 5'-cgacgttagaggcccagt-3'
GTATATTAGTTAAGTATAAGAAGGAGATATACATATGGGATCCATGTCTAAAGAAAAGTTTGAACGTACA
AAACCGCACGTTAACGTCGGTACTATCGGCCACGTTGACCATGGTAAAACAACGCTGACCGCTGCAATCA
CTACCGTACTGGCTAAAACCTACGGCGGTGCTGCTCGCGCATTCGACCAGATCGATAACGCGCCGGAAGA
AAAAGCTCGTGGTATCACCATCAACACTTCTCGGGTTGAATACGACACCCCGACCCGTCACTACGCACAC
GTAGACTGCCCGGGGCACGCCGACTATGTTAAAAACATGATCACCGGTGCTGCGCAGATGGACGGCGCGA
TCCTGGTAGTTGCTGCGACTGACGGCCCGATGCCGCAGACTCGTGAGCACATCCTGCTGGGTCGTCAGGT
AGGCGTTCCGTACATCATCGTGTTCCTGAACAAATGCGACATGGTTGATGACGAAGAGCTGCTGGAACTG
GTTGAAATGGAAGTTCGTGAACTTCTGTCTCAGTACGACTTCCCGGGCGACGACACTCCGATCGTTCGTG
GTTCTGCTCTGAAAGCGCTGGAAGGCGACGCAGAGTGGGAAGCGA
