>Addgene plasmid #68294 | SepOTSν | addgene partial sequence | sequence record 123745 | KanR2-F 5'-GAACTGCCTCGGTGAGTTTT-3'
ATATGGTATTGATAATCCTGATATGAGTAAATTGCAGTTTCATTTGATGCTCGATGAGTTTTTCTAAGAA
TTAATTCATGAGCGGATACATATTTGAATGTATTTAGAAAAATAAACAAATAGGGGTTCCGCGCACATTT
CCCCGAAAAGTGCCACCGCGGCCGCGCTTCTTTGAGCGAACGATCAAAAATAAGTGGCGCCCCATCAAAA
AAATATTCTCAACATAAAAAACTTTGTGTAATACTTGTAACGCTGAATTCGCCGGGGTAGTCTAGGGGTT
AGGCAGCGGACTCTAGATCCGCCTTACGTGGGTTCAAATCCCACCCCCGGCTCCAGGATCCTCTAGAGTC
GACCTGCAGATCCTTAGCGAAAGCTAAGGATTTTTTTTGCGGCCGCGCTTCTTTGAGCGAACGATCAAAA
ATAAGTGGCGCCCCATCAAAAAAATATTCTCAACATAAAAAACTTTGTGTAATACTTGTAACGCTGAATT
CGCCGGGGTAGTCTAGGGGTTAGGCAGCGGACTCTAGATCCGCCTTACGTGGGTTCAAATCCCACCCCCG
GCTCCAGGATCCTCTAGAGTCGACCTGCAGATCCTTAGCGAAAGCTAAGGATTTTTTTTGCGGCCGCGCT
TCTTTGAGCGAACGATCAAAAATAAGTGGCGCCCCATCAAAAAAATATTCTCAACATAAAAAACTTTGTG
TAATACTTGTAACGCTGAATTCGCCGGGGTAGTCTAGGGGTTAGGCAGCGGACTCTAGATCCGCCTTACG
TGGGTTCAAATCCCACCCCCGGCTCCAGGATCCTCTAGAGTCGACCTGCAGATCCTTAGCGAAAGCTAAG
GAT
